>Addgene plasmid #86277 | pFETCh_MLX | depositor full sequence | sequence record 182455 | pFETCh_MLX sequence 6712 bps
TTTTTGAGACGGAGTCTCACTCTGTCACCAAGGCTGGAGTGCAGTGGTGTGATGTCAGCTCACTGCAACT
TCCACCTCCTGGGTTCAGGCGATTCTCATACCTCAGCCTCCTGTGTAGCTGGGATTACAGGCATGTGCCA
CCACACCTAATTTTTGTATTTTTAGTAGAGACGGGGTTTCACTATGTTGGCCAGGCTGGTCTTGAAATTC
AGGTGATCCACCCGCCTTGGCCTCCCGAAGTGCTGGGATTATAGGCGTGAGCCACCACACCTGGCCCCCG
GGGGGCTATTTTTAAAGCACTTTTCTAAAGTACATGGCTGATCTAGGCAGGCATCTTGGAAACTACTCTG
CGTTGACTTGGGCATTGTCTATTTCTTCCTCTGCTGCCCTCGCCAGACCCTGCGGGAGATTGTGATTGGC
GTCCTGCACCAATTGAAAAACCAGCTTTACGGGAGCGGAGGAGGTTCCGGTGGAGGTGGTTCTGGAGATT
ACAAGGATGACGACGATAAGGGCGATTACAAGGATGACGACGATAAGGGAGATTACAAGGATGACGACGA
TAAGGTTTCAGGAAGCGGAGCTACTAACTTCAGCCTGCTGAAGCAGGCTGGAGACGTGGAGGAGAACCCT
GGACCTGGATCGTTTCGCATGATTGAACAAGATGGATTGCACGCAGGTTCTCCGGCCGCTTGGGTGGAGA
GGCTATTCGGCTATGACTGGGCACAACAGACAATCGGCTGCTCTGATGCCGCCGTGTTCCGGCTGTCAGC
GCAGGGGCGCCCGGTTCTTTTTGTCAAGACCGACCTGTCCGGTGCCCTGAATGAACTGCAGGACGAGGCA
GCGCGGCTATCGTGGCTGGCCACGACGGGCGTTCCTTGCGCAGCTGTGCTCGACGTTGTCACTGAAGCGG
GAAGGGACTGGCTGCTATTGGGCGAAGTGCCGGGGCAGGATCTCCTGTCATCTCACCTTGCTCCTGCCGA
GAAAGTATCCATCATGGCTGATGCAATGCGGCGGCTGCATACGCTTGATCCGGCTACCTGCCCATTCGAC
CACCAAGCGAAACATCGCATCGAGCGAGCACGTACTCGGATGGAAGCCGGTCTTGTCGATCAGGATGATC
TGGACGAAGAGCATCAGGGGCTCGCGCCAGCCGAACTGTTCGCCAGGCTCAAGGCGCGCATGCCCGACGG
CGAGGATCTCGTCGTGACCCATGGCGATGCCTGCTTGCCGAATATCATGGTGGAAAATGGCCGCTTTTCT
GGATTCATCGACTGTGGCCGGCTGGGTGTGGCCGACCGCTATCAGGACATAGCGTTGGCTACCCGTGATA
TTGCTGAAGAGCTTGGCGGCGAATGGGCTGACCGCTTCCTCGTGCTTTACGGTATCGCCGCTCCCGATTC
GCAGCGCATCGCCTTCTATCGCCTTCTTGACGAGTTCTTCTGATTCGAACATCCTTGGAAACCTGGAGAA
CAGCCAACAAGAGGCCCTTGAATCTCTACGTGGCCACTGAACTGCTGGGCCCGGGAGACTGGACTACAAC
ACCTCACACTGGTCAGCTGGTTTCTACTTGGTGTTTGGTTTTTCCCAGCCCCATTTTATCTTCAGCGGAG
CCGCGGTGTTTGTTTTGTGAAAGCTTCTGATTAATTTATTATATTGACGATAAAACTCAAACCTACCCAG
CCTTCCCCCCACTCCATGGAAGTCCTTGGGATGGGCGTCTGCTCTGGACACCCCAAAGAGCTCCTGCCCT
CTCAGCCCTTTATTCAAGCCTCAGATTTCTGCTCATGATCTACATAGATTTGGAAACTGTTTTCCTCTGT
TTTGGTCTCTTGGGCAACATTTTTGGCCCAAGTTTGGGCAACATTTGGCCCAAGTTTGGGCATTTTGGCA
GTAGCTGTATGGGAGAAAAAGAGTAAGAGGAAATATTCCCACAGCCATGAAGGGTGAAAGGGCACCTTGT
GCCTAGACTAGGGCTGCCTGGTCAGTCCCAGGTGAGGCCAAGGGCTTTCTGGCCATCTCAGGGAGGGGCC
ACCAGGTTCCTCCCCTCACCCCATATTCCATCACCTTCCTCCTCTGCTCTGGGTGGTAAGGGAAGCCCTC
CCGGTTCCCACAGGCTATGATGCTGCATGGCAGAGGCAGGTATAACACAGCACTACATATTCTTGGAAAG
TCCTCTCCACTGACTGTAGCCTCCAATTCACTGGCCGTCGTTCACTGGCCGTCGTTTTACAACGTCGTGA
CTGGGAAAACCCTGGCGTTACCCAACTTAATCGCCTTGCAGCACATCCCCCTTTCGCCAGCTGGCGTAAT
AGCGAAGAGGCCCGCACCGATCGCCCTTCCCAACAGTTGCGCAGCCTGAATGGCGAATGCGATTTATTCA
ACAAAGCCGCCGTCCCGTCAAGTCAGCGTAATGCTCTGCCAGTGTTACAACCAATTAACCAATTCTGATT
AGAAAAACTCATCGAGCATCAAATGAAACTGCAATTTATTCATATCAGGATTATCAATACCATATTTTTG
AAAAAGCCGTTTCTGTAATGAAGGAGAAAACTCACCGAGGCAGTTCCATAGGATGGCAAGATCCTGGTAT
CGGTCTGCGATTCCGACTCGTCCAACATCAATACAACCTATTAATTTCCCCTCGTCAAAAATAAGGTTAT
CAAGTGAGAAATCACCATGAGTGACGACTGAATCCGGTGAGAATGGCAAAAGCTTATGCATTTCTTTCCA
GACTTGTTCAACAGGCCAGCCATTACGCTCGTCATCAAAATCACTCGCATCAACCAAACCGTTATTCATT
CGTGATTGCGCCTGAGCGAGACGAAATACGCGATCGCTGTTAAAAGGACAATTACAAACAGGAATCGAAT
GCAACCGGCGCAGGAACACTGCCAGCGCATCAACAATATTTTCACCTGAATCAGGATATTCTTCTAATAC
CTGGAATGCTGTTTTCCCGGGGATCGCAGTGGTGAGTAACCATGCATCATCAGGAGTACGGATAAAATGC
TTGATGGTCGGAAGAGGCATAAATTCCGTCAGCCAGTTTAGTCTGACCATCTCATCTGTAACATCATTGG
CAACGCTACCTTTGCCATGTTTCAGAAACAACTCTGGCGCATCGGGCTTCCCATACAATCGATAGATTGT
CGCACCTGATTGCCCGACATTATCGCGAGCCCATTTATACCCATATAAATCAGCATCCATGTTGGAATTT
AATCGCGGCTTCGAGCAAGACGTTTCCCGTTGAATATGGCTCATAACACCCCTTGTATTACTGTTTATGT
AAGCAGACAGTTTTATTGTTCATGATGATATATTTTTATCTTGTGCAATGTAACATCAGAGATTTTGAGA
CACAACGTGGCTTTGTTGAATAAATCGAACTTTTGCTGAGTTGAAGGATCAGATCACGCATCTTCCCGAC
AACGCAGACCGTTCCGTGGCAAAGCAAAAGTTCAAAATCACCAACTGGTCCACCTACAACAAAGCTCTCA
TCAACCGTGGCTCCCTCACTTTCTGGCTGGATGATGGGGCGATTCAGGCCTGGTATGAGTCAGCAACACC
TTCTTCACGAGGCAGACCTCTCGACGGAGTTCCACTGAGCGTCAGACCCCGTAGAAAAGATCAAAGGATC
TTCTTGAGATCCTTTTTTTCTGCGCGTAATCTGCTGCTTGCAAACAAAAAAACCACCGCTACCAGCGGTG
GTTTGTTTGCCGGATCAAGAGCTACCAACTCTTTTTCCGAAGGTAACTGGCTTCAGCAGAGCGCAGATAC
CAAATACTGTTCTTCTAGTGTAGCCGTAGTTAGGCCACCACTTCAAGAACTCTGTAGCACCGCCTACATA
CCTCGCTCTGCTAATCCTGTTACCAGTGGCTGCTGCCAGTGGCGATAAGTCGTGTCTTACCGGGTTGGAC
TCAAGACGATAGTTACCGGATAAGGCGCAGCGGTCGGGCTGAACGGGGGGTTCGTGCACACAGCCCAGCT
TGGAGCGAACGACCTACACCGAACTGAGATACCTACAGCGTGAGCTATGAGAAAGCGCCACGCTTCCCGA
AGGGAGAAAGGCGGACAGGTATCCGGTAAGCGGCAGGGTCGGAACAGGAGAGCGCACGAGGGAGCTTCCA
GGGGGAAACGCCTGGTATCTTTATAGTCCTGTCGGGTTTCGCCACCTCTGACTTGAGCGTCGATTTTTGT
GATGCTCGTCAGGGGGGCGGAGCCTATGGAAAAACGCCAGCAACGCGGCCTTTTTACGGTTCCTGGCCTT
TTGCTGGCCTTTTGCTCACATGTTCTTTCCTGCGTTATCCCCTGATTCTGTGGATAACCGTATTACCGCC
TTTGAGTGAGCTGATACCGCTCGCCGCAGCCGAACGACCGAGCGCAGCGAGTCAGTGAGCGAGGAAGCGG
AAGAAGCTCGCACATTCAGCAGCGTTTTTCAGCGCGTTTTCGATCAACGTTTCAATGTTGGTATCAACAC
CAGGTTTAACTTTGAACTTATCGGCACTGACGGTTACTGATTTTGAACTTTTGCTTTGCCACGGAACGGT
CTGCGTTGTCGGGAAGATGCGTGATCTGATCCTTCAACTCAGCAAAAGTTCCCAATACGCAAACCGCCTC
TCCCCGCGCGTTGGCCGATTCATTAATGCAGCTGGCACGACAGGTTTCCCGACTGGAAAGCGGGCAGTGA
GCGCAACGCAATTAATGTGAGTTAGCTCACTCATTAGGCACCCCAGGCTTTACACTTTATGCTTCCGGCT
CGTATGTTGTGTGGAATTGTGAGCGGATAACAATTTCACACAGGAAACAGCTATGACCATGATTACGCCA
AGCTTGCATGCCTGCAGGTCGACTCTAGAGGATCCCCGGGTACCGAGCTCGAATTAGCTTGCATGCCTGC
AGGTCAATTCCCTGGCATTATGCCCAGTACATGACCTTATGGGACTTTCCTACTTGGCAGTACATCTACG
TATTAGTCATCGCTATTACCATGGTGATGCGGTTTTGGCAGTACATCAATGGGCGTGGATAGCGGTTTGA
CTCACGGGGATTTCAAGTCTCCACCCCATTGACGTCAATGGGAGTTTGTTTTGGCACCAAAATCAACGGG
ACTTTCCAAAATGTCGTAACAACTCCGCCCCATTGACGCAAATGGGCGGTAGGCGTGTACGGTGGGAGGT
CTATATAAGCAGAGCTCGTTTAGTGAACCGTCAGATCGCCTGGAGACGCCATCCACGCTGTTTTGACCTC
CATAGGAGACACCGGGACCGATCCAGCCTGGGGATCCCGACCATGGCTTCGTACCCCTGCCATCAACACG
CGTCTGCGTTCGACCAGGCTGCGCGTTCTCGCGGCCATAGCAACCGACGTACGGCGTTGCGCCCTCGCCG
GCAGCAAGAAGCCACGGAAGTCCGCCTGGAGCAGAAAATGCCCACGCTACTGCGGGTTTATATAGACGGT
CCTCACGGGATGGGGAAAACCACCACCACGCAACTGCTGGTGGCCCTGGGTTCGCGCGACGATATCGTCT
ACGTACCCGAGCCGATGACTTACTGGCAGGTGCTGGGGGCTTCCGAGACAATCGCGAACATCTACACCAC
ACAACACCGCCTCGACCAGGGTGAGATATCGGCCGGGGACGCGGCGGTGGTAATGACAAGCGCCCAGATA
ACAATGGGCATGCCTTATGCCGTGACCGACGCCGTTCTGGCTCCTCATATCGGGGGGGAGGCTGGGAGCT
CACATGCCCCGCCCCCGGCCCTCACCCTCATCTTCGACCGCCATCCCATCGCCGCCCTCCTGTGCTACCC
GGCCGCGCGATACCTTATGGGCAGCATGACCCCCCAGGCCGTGCTGGCGTTCGTGGCCCTCATCCCGCCG
ACCTTGCCCGGCACAAACATCGTGTTGGGGGCCCTTCCGGAGGACAGACACATCGACCGCCTGGCCAAAC
GCCAGCGCCCCGGCGAGCGGCTTGACCTGGCTATGCTGGCCGCGATTCGCCGCGTTTACGGGCTGCTTGC
CAATACGGTGCGGTATCTGCAGGGCGGCGGGTCGTGGCGGGAGGATTGGGGACAGCTTTCGGGGACGGCC
GTGCCGCCCCAGGGTGCCGAGCCCCAGAGCAACGCGGGCCCACGACCCCATATCGGGGACACGTTATTTA
CCCTGTTTCGGGCCCCCGAGTTGCTGGCCCCCAACGGCGACCTGTACAACGTGTTTGCCTGGGCCTTGGA
CGTCTTGGCCAAACGCCTCCGTCCCATGCACGTCTTTATCCTGGATTACGACCAATCGCCCGCCGGCTGC
CGGGACGCCCTGCTGCAACTTACCTCCGGGATGGTCCAGACCCACGTCACCACCCCCGGCTCCATACCGA
CGATCTGCGACCTGGCGCGCACGTTTGCCCGGGAGATGGGGGAGGCTAACTGAGGATCCCACGTCACTAT
TGTATACTCTATATTATACTCTATGTTATACTCTGTAATCCTACTCAATAAACGTGTCACGCCTGTGAAA
CCGTACTAAGTCTCCCGTGTATTCTTATCACCATCAGGTGACATCCTCGCCCAGGCTGTCAATCATGCCG
GTATCGATTCCAGTAGCACCGGCCCCACGCTGACAACCCACTCTTGCAGCGTTAGCAGCGCCCCTCTTAA
CAAGCCGACCCCCACCAGCGTCGCGGTTACTAACACTCCTCTCCCCGACCTGCAGCCCAGCT
Features (pLannotate 1.2.2; 22 found; start..end, strand, type, name):
     12..227     +  CDS            C16orf89 (fragment): CP089_HUMAN - Experimental evidence at protein level: Swiss-Prot protein existence level 1. From Homo sapiens (Human).
    226..312     +  CDS            YP007_HUMAN (fragment): Experimental evidence at transcript level: Swiss-Prot protein existence level 2. From Homo sapiens (Human).
    385..450     +  CDS            MLX (fragment): MLX_HUMAN - Also known as BHLHD13, TCFL4. Experimental evidence at protein level: Swiss-Prot protein existence level 1. Transcription regulator. Forms a sequence-specific DNA- binding protein complex with MAD1, MAD4, MNT, WBSCR14 and MLXIP which recognizes the core sequence 5'-CACGTG-3'. The TCFL4-MAD1, TCFL4-MAD4, TCFL4-WBSCR14 complexes are transcriptional repressors. Plays a role in transcriptional activation of glycolytic target genes. Involved in glucose-responsive gene regulation. From Homo sapiens (Human).
    484..537     +  CDS            3xFLAG (fragment): three tandem FLAG® epitope tags
    541..565     +  CDS            3xFLAG (fragment): three tandem FLAG® epitope tags
    649..1440    +  CDS            neo: KKA2_KLEPN - Also known as kan, nptII. Experimental evidence at protein level: Swiss-Prot protein existence level 1. Resistance to kanamycin, neomycin, paromomycin, ribostamycin, butirosin and gentamicin B. From Klebsiella pneumoniae.
   2211..2367    +  CDS            lacZα (fragment): LacZα fragment of β-galactosidase; lacZ fragment
   2449..3264    -  CDS            KanR: aminoglycoside phosphotransferase; aph(3')-Ia; confers resistance to kanamycin in bacteria or G418 (Geneticin®) in eukaryotes
   3449..3589    +  CDS            TRA2_ECOLX (fragment): Protein predicted: Swiss-Prot protein existence level 4. Required for transposition of transposon Tn903. From Escherichia coli.
   3644..4232    +  rep_origin     ori: high-copy-number ColE1/pMB1/pBR322/pUC origin of replication
   4601..4690    +  CDS            lacI (fragment): lac repressor; lacI; The lac repressor binds to the lac operator to inhibit transcription in E. coli. This inhibition can be relieved by adding lactose or isopropyl-β-D-thiogalactopyranoside (IPTG).
   4703..4724    +  protein_bind   CAP binding site: CAP binding activates transcription in the presence of cAMP. E. coli catabolite activator protein
   4739..4769    +  promoter       lac promoter: promoter for the E. coli lac operon
   4777..4793    +  protein_bind   lac operator: The lac repressor binds to the lac operator to inhibit transcription in E. coli. This inhibition can be relieved by adding lactose or isopropyl-β-D-thiogalactopyranoside (IPTG). lac repressor encoded by lacI
   4830..4885    -  misc_feature   MCS: pUC18/19 multiple cloning site
   4886..4905    -  misc_feature   MCS (fragment): pUC18/19 multiple cloning site
   4911..4993    +  enhancer       CMV enhancer (fragment): human cytomegalovirus immediate early enhancer; contains an 18-bp deletion relative to the standard CMV enhancer
   5065..5082    -  promoter       CMV promoter (fragment): human cytomegalovirus (CMV) immediate early promoter
   5145..5196    +  promoter       CMVd2 promoter: truncated human cytomegalovirus (CMV) immediate early promoter that yields moderately reduced expression relative to the full-length promoter
   5287..5358    -  CDS            UL24_HHV11 (fragment): Experimental evidence at protein level: Swiss-Prot protein existence level 1. May participate in nuclear egress of viral particles. Plays a role in the dispersal of several host nucleolar proteins including NCL/nucleolin and NPM1. Since deletion of host NCL/nucleolin negatively impact on nuclear egress, UL24 supposedly acts on this process through its effect on host nucleoli. From Human herpesvirus 1 (strain 17) (HHV-1) (Human herpes simplex virus 1).
   5428..6423    +  CDS            ΔTK: truncated herpes simplex virus thymidine kinase (Salomon et al., 1995) confers sensitivity to nucleoside analogs such as acyclovir or ganciclovir
   6535..6696    +  CDS            UL122 (fragment): VIE2_HCMVT - Experimental evidence at protein level: Swiss-Prot protein existence level 1. Stimulates viral early and late gene expression and thus play a crucial role in the regulation of productive infection. In addition, activates quiescent cells to reenter the cell cycle and upregulates several E2F-responsive genes, which are responsible for pushing the cell into S phase. In S-phase, inhibits cellular DNA synthesis and blocks further cell cycle progression. From Human cytomegalovirus (strain Towne) (HHV-5) (Human herpesvirus 5).
