>Addgene plasmid #86277 | pFETCh_MLX | addgene full sequence | sequence record 190320 | Addgene NGS Result
ACCGCCTCGACCAGGGTGAGATATCGGCCGGGGACGCGGCGGTGGTAATGACAAGCGCCCAGATAACAAT
GGGCATGCCTTATGCCGTGACCGACGCCGTTCTGGCTCCTCATATCGGGGGGGAGGCTGGGAGCTCACAT
GCCCCGCCCCCGGCCCTCACCCTCATCTTCGACCGCCATCCCATCGCCGCCCTCCTGTGCTACCCGGCCG
CGCGATACCTTATGGGCAGCATGACCCCCCAGGCCGTGCTGGCGTTCGTGGCCCTCATCCCGCCGACCTT
GCCCGGCACAAACATCGTGTTGGGGGCCCTTCCGGAGGACAGACACATCGACCGCCTGGCCAAACGCCAG
CGCCCCGGCGAGCGGCTTGACCTGGCTATGCTGGCCGCGATTCGCCGCGTTTACGGGCTGCTTGCCAATA
CGGTGCGGTATCTGCAGGGCGGCGGGTCGTGGCGGGAGGATTGGGGACAGCTTTCGGGGACGGCCGTGCC
GCCCCAGGGTGCCGAGCCCCAGAGCAACGCGGGCCCACGACCCCATATCGGGGACACGTTATTTACCCTG
TTTCGGGCCCCCGAGTTGCTGGCCCCCAACGGCGACCTGTACAACGTGTTTGCCTGGGCCTTGGACGTCT
TGGCCAAACGCCTCCGTCCCATGCACGTCTTTATCCTGGATTACGACCAATCGCCCGCCGGCTGCCGGGA
CGCCCTGCTGCAACTTACCTCCGGGATGGTCCAGACCCACGTCACCACCCCCGGCTCCATACCGACGATC
TGCGACCTGGCGCGCACGTTTGCCCGGGAGATGGGGGAGGCTAACTGAGGATCCCACGTCACTATTGTAT
ACTCTATATTATACTCTATGTTATACTCTGTAATCCTACTCAATAAACGTGTCACGCCTGTGAAACCGTA
CTAAGTCTCCCGTGTATTCTTATCACCATCAGGTGACATCCTCGCCCAGGCTGTCAATCATGCCGGTATC
GATTCCAGTAGCACCGGCCCCACGCTGACAACCCACTCTTGCAGCGTTAGCAGCGCCCCTCTTAACAAGC
CGACCCCCACCAGCGTCGCGGTTACTAACACTCCTCTCCCCGACCTGCAGCCCAGCTTTTTTGAGACGGA
GTCTCACTCTGTCACCAAGGCTGGAGTGCAGTGGTGTGATGTCAGCTCACTGCAACTTCCACCTCCTGGG
TTCAGGCGATTCTCATACCTCAGCCTCCTGTGTAGCTGGGATTACAGGCATGTGCCACCACACCTAATTT
TTGTATTTTTAGTAGAGACGGGGTTTCACTATGTTGGCCAGGCTGGTCTTGAAATTCAGGTGATCCACCC
GCCTTGGCCTCCCGAAGTGCTGGGATTATAGGCGTGAGCCACCACACCTGGCCCCCGGGGGGCTATTTTT
AAAGCACTTTTCTAAAGTACATGGCTGATCTAGGCAGGCATCTTGGAAACTACTCTGCGTTGACTTGGGC
ATTGTCTATTTCTTCCTCTGCTGCCCTCGCCAGACCCTGCGGGAGATTGTGATTGGCGTCCTGCACCAAT
TGAAAAACCAGCTTTACGGGAGCGGAGGAGGTTCCGGTGGAGGTGGTTCTGGAGATTACAAGGATGACGA
CGATAAGGGCGATTACAAGGATGACGACGATAAGGGAGATTACAAGGATGACGACGATAAGGTTTCAGGA
AGCGGAGCTACTAACTTCAGCCTGCTGAAGCAGGCTGGAGACGTGGAGGAGAACCCTGGACCTGGATCGT
TTCGCATGATTGAACAAGATGGATTGCACGCAGGTTCTCCGGCCGCTTGGGTGGAGAGGCTATTCGGCTA
TGACTGGGCACAACAGACAATCGGCTGCTCTGATGCCGCCGTGTTCCGGCTGTCAGCGCAGGGGCGCCCG
GTTCTTTTTGTCAAGACCGACCTGTCCGGTGCCCTGAATGAACTGCAGGACGAGGCAGCGCGGCTATCGT
GGCTGGCCACGACGGGCGTTCCTTGCGCAGCTGTGCTCGACGTTGTCACTGAAGCGGGAAGGGACTGGCT
GCTATTGGGCGAAGTGCCGGGGCAGGATCTCCTGTCATCTCACCTTGCTCCTGCCGAGAAAGTATCCATC
ATGGCTGATGCAATGCGGCGGCTGCATACGCTTGATCCGGCTACCTGCCCATTCGACCACCAAGCGAAAC
ATCGCATCGAGCGAGCACGTACTCGGATGGAAGCCGGTCTTGTCGATCAGGATGATCTGGACGAAGAGCA
TCAGGGGCTCGCGCCAGCCGAACTGTTCGCCAGGCTCAAGGCGCGCATGCCCGACGGCGAGGATCTCGTC
GTGACCCATGGCGATGCCTGCTTGCCGAATATCATGGTGGAAAATGGCCGCTTTTCTGGATTCATCGACT
GTGGCCGGCTGGGTGTGGCCGACCGCTATCAGGACATAGCGTTGGCTACCCGTGATATTGCTGAAGAGCT
TGGCGGCGAATGGGCTGACCGCTTCCTCGTGCTTTACGGTATCGCCGCTCCCGATTCGCAGCGCATCGCC
TTCTATCGCCTTCTTGACGAGTTCTTCTGATTCGAACATCCTTGGAAACCTGGAGAACAGCCAACAAGAG
GCCCTTGAATCTCTACGTGGCCACTGAACTGCTGGGCCCGGGAGACTGGACTACAACACCTCACACTGGT
CAGCTGGTTTCTACTTGGTGTTTGGTTTTTCCCAGCCCCATTTTATCTTCAGCGGAGCCGCGGTGTTTGT
TTTGTGAAAGCTTCTGATTAATTTATTATATTGACGATAAAACTCAAACCTACCCAGCCTTCCCCCCACT
CCATGGAAGTCCTTGGGATGGGCGTCTGCTCTGGACACCCCAAAGAGCTCCTGCCCTCTCAGCCCTTTAT
TCAAGCCTCAGATTTCTGCTCATGATCTACATAGATTTGGAAACTGTTTTCCTCTGTTTTGGTCTCTTGG
GCAACATTTTTGGCCCAAGTTTGGGCAACATTTGGCCCAAGTTTGGGCATTTTGGCAGTAGCTGTATGGG
AGAAAAAGAGTAAGAGGAAATATTCCCACAGCCATGAAGGGTGAAAGGGCACCTTGTGCCTAGACTAGGG
CTGCCTGGTCAGTCCCAGGTGAGGCCAAGGGCTTTCTGGCCATCTCAGGGAGGGGCCACCAGGTTCCTCC
CCTCACCCCATATTCCATCACCTTCCTCCTCTGCTCTGGGTGGTAAGGGAAGCCCTCCCGGTTCCCACAG
GCTATGATGCTGCATGGCAGAGGCAGGTATAACACAGCACTACATATTCTTGGAAAGTCCTCTCCACTGA
CTGTAGCCTCCAATTCACTGGCCGTCGTTCACTGGCCGTCGTTTTACAACGTCGTGACTGGGAAAACCCT
GGCGTTACCCAACTTAATCGCCTTGCAGCACATCCCCCTTTCGCCAGCTGGCGTAATAGCGAAGAGGCCC
GCACCGATCGCCCTTCCCAACAGTTGCGCAGCCTGAATGGCGAATGCGATTTATTCAACAAAGCCGCCGT
CCCGTCAAGTCAGCGTAATGCTCTGCCAGTGTTACAACCAATTAACCAATTCTGATTAGAAAAACTCATC
GAGCATCAAATGAAACTGCAATATATTCATATCAGGATTATCAATACCATATTTTTGAAAAAGCCGTTTC
TGTAATGAAGGAGAAAACTCACCGAGGCAGTTCCATAGGATGGCAAGATCCTGGTATCGGTCTGCGATTC
CGACTCGTCCAACATCAATACAACCTATTAATTTCCCCTCGTCAAAAATAAGGTTATCAAGTGAGAAATC
ACCATGAGTGACGACTGAATCCGGTGAGAATGGCAAAAGCTTATGCATTTCTTTCCAGACTTGTTCAACA
GGCCAGCCATTACGCTCGTCATCAAAATCACTCGCATCAACCAAACCGTTATTCATTCGTGATTGCGCCT
GAGCGAGACGAAATACGCGATCGCTGTTAAAAGGACAATTACAAACAGGAATCGAATGCAACCGGCGCAG
GAACACTGCCAGCGCATCAACAATATTTTCACCTGAATCAGGATATTCTTCTAATACCTGGAATGCTGTT
TTCCCGGGGATCGCAGTGGTGAGTAACCATGCATCATCAGGAGTACGGATAAAATGCTTGATGGTCGGAA
GAGGCATAAATTCCGTCAGCCAGTTTAGTCTGACCATCTCATCTGTAACATCATTGGCAACGCTACCTTT
GCCATGTTTCAGAAACAACTCTGGCGCATCGGGCTTCCCATACAATCGATAGATTGTCGCACCTGATTGC
CCGACATTATCGCGAGCCCATTTATACCCATATAAATCAGCATCCATGTTGGAATTTAATCGCGGCTTCG
AGCAAGACGTTTCCCGTTGAATATGGCTCATAACACCCCTTGTATTACTGTTTATGTAAGCAGACAGTTT
TATTGTTCATGATGATATATTTTTATCTTGTGCAATGTAACATCAGAGATTTTGAGACACAACGTGGCTT
TGTTGAATAAATCGAACTTTTGCTGAGTTGAAGGATCAGATCACGCATCTTCCCGACAACGCAGACCGTT
CCGTGGCAAAGCAAAAGTTCAAAATCACCAACTGGTCCACCTACAACAAAGCTCTCATCAACCGTGGCTC
CCTCACTTTCTGGCTGGATGATGGGGCGATTCAGGCCTGGTATGAGTCAGCAACACCTTCTTCACGAGGC
AGACCTCTCGACGGAGTTCCACTGAGCGTCAGACCCCGTAGAAAAGATCAAAGGATCTTCTTGAGATCCT
TTTTTTCTGCGCGTAATCTGCTGCTTGCAAACAAAAAAACCACCGCTACCAGCGGTGGTTTGTTTGCCGG
ATCAAGAGCTACCAACTCTTTTTCCGAAGGTAACTGGCTTCAGCAGAGCGCAGATACCAAATACTGTTCT
TCTAGTGTAGCCGTAGTTAGGCCACCACTTCAAGAACTCTGTAGCACCGCCTACATACCTCGCTCTGCTA
ATCCTGTTACCAGTGGCTGCTGCCAGTGGCGATAAGTCGTGTCTTACCGGGTTGGACTCAAGACGATAGT
TACCGGATAAGGCGCAGCGGTCGGGCTGAACGGGGGGTTCGTGCACACAGCCCAGCTTGGAGCGAACGAC
CTACACCGAACTGAGATACCTACAGCGTGAGCTATGAGAAAGCGCCACGCTTCCCGAAGGGAGAAAGGCG
GACAGGTATCCGGTAAGCGGCAGGGTCGGAACAGGAGAGCGCACGAGGGAGCTTCCAGGGGGAAACGCCT
GGTATCTTTATAGTCCTGTCGGGTTTCGCCACCTCTGACTTGAGCGTCGATTTTTGTGATGCTCGTCAGG
GGGGCGGAGCCTATGGAAAAACGCCAGCAACGCGGCCTTTTTACGGTTCCTGGCCTTTTGCTGGCCTTTT
GCTCACATGTTCTTTCCTGCGTTATCCCCTGATTCTGTGGATAACCGTATTACCGCCTTTGAGTGAGCTG
ATACCGCTCGCCGCAGCCGAACGACCGAGCGCAGCGAGTCAGTGAGCGAGGAAGCGGAAGAAGCTCGCAC
ATTCAGCAGCGTTTTTCAGCGCGTTTTCGATCAACGTTTCAATGTTGGTATCAACACCAGGTTTAACTTT
GAACTTATCGGCACTGACGGTTACTGATTTTGAACTTTTGCTTTGCCACGGAACGGTCTGCGTTGTCGGG
AAGATGCGTGATCTGATCCTTCAACTCAGCAAAAGTTCCCAATACGCAAACCGCCTCTCCCCGCGCGTTG
GCCGATTCATTAATGCAGCTGGCACGACAGGTTTCCCGACTGGAAAGCGGGCAGTGAGCGCAACGCAATT
AATGTGAGTTAGCTCACTCATTAGGCACCCCAGGCTTTACACTTTATGCTTCCGGCTCGTATGTTGTGTG
GAATTGTGAGCGGATAACAATTTCACACAGGAAACAGCTATGACCATGATTACGCCAAGCTTGCATGCCT
GCAGGTCGACTCTAGAGGATCCCCGGGTACCGAGCTCGAATTAGCTTGCATGCCTGCAGGTCAATTCCCT
GGCATTATGCCCAGTACATGACCTTATGGGACTTTCCTACTTGGCAGTACATCTACGTATTAGTCATCGC
TATTACCATGGTGATGCGGTTTTGGCAGTACATCAATGGGCGTGGATAGCGGTTTGACTCACGGGGATTT
CAAGTCTCCACCCCATTGACGTCAATGGGAGTTTGTTTTGGCACCAAAATCAACGGGACTTTCCAAAATG
TCGTAACAACTCCGCCCCATTGACGCAAATGGGCGGTAGGCGTGTACGGTGGGAGGTCTATATAAGCAGA
GCTCGTTTAGTGAACCGTCAGATCGCCTGGAGACGCCATCCACGCTGTTTTGACCTCCATAGGAGACACC
GGGACCGATCCAGCCTGGGGATCCCGACCATGGCTTCGTACCCCTGCCATCAACACGCGTCTGCGTTCGA
CCAGGCTGCGCGTTCTCGCGGCCATAGCAACCGACGTACGGCGTTGCGCCCTCGCCGGCAGCAAGAAGCC
ACGGAAGTCCGCCTGGAGCAGAAAATGCCCACGCTACTGCGGGTTTATATAGACGGTCCTCACGGGATGG
GGAAAACCACCACCACGCAACTGCTGGTGGCCCTGGGTTCGCGCGACGATATCGTCTACGTACCCGAGCC
GATGACTTACTGGCAGGTGCTGGGGGCTTCCGAGACAATCGCGAACATCTACACCACACAAC
Features (pLannotate 1.2.2; 22 found; start..end, strand, type, name):
    930..1091    +  CDS            UL122 (fragment): VIE2_HCMVT - Experimental evidence at protein level: Swiss-Prot protein existence level 1. Stimulates viral early and late gene expression and thus play a crucial role in the regulation of productive infection. In addition, activates quiescent cells to reenter the cell cycle and upregulates several E2F-responsive genes, which are responsible for pushing the cell into S phase. In S-phase, inhibits cellular DNA synthesis and blocks further cell cycle progression. From Human cytomegalovirus (strain Towne) (HHV-5) (Human herpesvirus 5).
   1119..1334    +  CDS            C16orf89 (fragment): CP089_HUMAN - Experimental evidence at protein level: Swiss-Prot protein existence level 1. From Homo sapiens (Human).
   1333..1419    +  CDS            YP007_HUMAN (fragment): Experimental evidence at transcript level: Swiss-Prot protein existence level 2. From Homo sapiens (Human).
   1492..1557    +  CDS            MLX (fragment): MLX_HUMAN - Also known as BHLHD13, TCFL4. Experimental evidence at protein level: Swiss-Prot protein existence level 1. Transcription regulator. Forms a sequence-specific DNA- binding protein complex with MAD1, MAD4, MNT, WBSCR14 and MLXIP which recognizes the core sequence 5'-CACGTG-3'. The TCFL4-MAD1, TCFL4-MAD4, TCFL4-WBSCR14 complexes are transcriptional repressors. Plays a role in transcriptional activation of glycolytic target genes. Involved in glucose-responsive gene regulation. From Homo sapiens (Human).
   1591..1644    +  CDS            3xFLAG (fragment): three tandem FLAG® epitope tags
   1648..1672    +  CDS            3xFLAG (fragment): three tandem FLAG® epitope tags
   1756..2547    +  CDS            neo: KKA2_KLEPN - Also known as kan, nptII. Experimental evidence at protein level: Swiss-Prot protein existence level 1. Resistance to kanamycin, neomycin, paromomycin, ribostamycin, butirosin and gentamicin B. From Klebsiella pneumoniae.
   3318..3474    +  CDS            lacZα (fragment): LacZα fragment of β-galactosidase; lacZ fragment
   3556..4371    -  CDS            KanR: aminoglycoside phosphotransferase; aph(3')-Ia; confers resistance to kanamycin in bacteria or G418 (Geneticin®) in eukaryotes
   4556..4696    +  CDS            TRA2_ECOLX (fragment): Protein predicted: Swiss-Prot protein existence level 4. Required for transposition of transposon Tn903. From Escherichia coli.
   4751..5339    +  rep_origin     ori: high-copy-number ColE1/pMB1/pBR322/pUC origin of replication
   5708..5797    +  CDS            lacI (fragment): lac repressor; lacI; The lac repressor binds to the lac operator to inhibit transcription in E. coli. This inhibition can be relieved by adding lactose or isopropyl-β-D-thiogalactopyranoside (IPTG).
   5810..5831    +  protein_bind   CAP binding site: CAP binding activates transcription in the presence of cAMP. E. coli catabolite activator protein
   5846..5876    +  promoter       lac promoter: promoter for the E. coli lac operon
   5884..5900    +  protein_bind   lac operator: The lac repressor binds to the lac operator to inhibit transcription in E. coli. This inhibition can be relieved by adding lactose or isopropyl-β-D-thiogalactopyranoside (IPTG). lac repressor encoded by lacI
   5937..5992    -  misc_feature   MCS: pUC18/19 multiple cloning site
   5993..6012    -  misc_feature   MCS (fragment): pUC18/19 multiple cloning site
   6018..6100    +  enhancer       CMV enhancer (fragment): human cytomegalovirus immediate early enhancer; contains an 18-bp deletion relative to the standard CMV enhancer
   6172..6189    -  promoter       CMV promoter (fragment): human cytomegalovirus (CMV) immediate early promoter
   6252..6303    +  promoter       CMVd2 promoter: truncated human cytomegalovirus (CMV) immediate early promoter that yields moderately reduced expression relative to the full-length promoter
   6394..6465    -  CDS            UL24_HHV11 (fragment): Experimental evidence at protein level: Swiss-Prot protein existence level 1. May participate in nuclear egress of viral particles. Plays a role in the dispersal of several host nucleolar proteins including NCL/nucleolin and NPM1. Since deletion of host NCL/nucleolin negatively impact on nuclear egress, UL24 supposedly acts on this process through its effect on host nucleoli. From Human herpesvirus 1 (strain 17) (HHV-1) (Human herpes simplex virus 1).
   6535..818     +  CDS            ΔTK (across the origin): truncated herpes simplex virus thymidine kinase (Salomon et al., 1995) confers sensitivity to nucleoside analogs such as acyclovir or ganciclovir
