[The description below was written by a language model from this plasmid's Addgene catalogue record and pLannotate feature annotations shown in this document.]
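Description:
pFETCh_MLX is a homology-directed repair donor plasmid built on the pFETCh_Donor backbone for CRISPR-based epitope tagging of the endogenous human MLX gene, which encodes a bHLH-type transcription regulator. It is a 6.7 kb, pUC-like plasmid propagated in E. coli from a high-copy ColE1/pMB1 origin under kanamycin selection (aph(3')-Ia KanR), and it retains backbone remnants such as lac promoter/operator elements, a lacZα fragment and pUC multiple cloning site sequence. The two feature tables (repository NGS result and depositor sequence) have the same length and feature set and differ only in their start coordinate.

The payload is a promoterless 3xFLAG-P2A-NeoR cassette flanked by MLX homology arms assembled by Gibson cloning. The 5' arm ends in the final stretch of MLX coding sequence, fused directly to the 3xFLAG tag, followed by the neomycin phosphotransferase gene. The P2A peptide is listed in the catalogue entry but not annotated in the tables, and the 3' arm is likewise unannotated. Small hits to other human proteins within the 5' arm are probably incidental matches to genomic sequence. After correct integration at the MLX 3' end, the native promoter drives a single transcript yielding FLAG-tagged MLX and, through P2A ribosomal skipping, a separate NeoR protein that permits drug selection of edited cells. Outside the arms lies a truncated HSV thymidine kinase gene preceded by CMV enhancer/promoter fragments. This could in principle allow counter-selection against random integration, though the record does not state that use.

According to the depositor, the plasmid was co-transfected with two Cas9/guide plasmids into HepG2 cells. Editing was confirmed by PCR, anti-FLAG ChIP-seq passed the depositor's quality tests, and immunoprecipitation with mass spectrometry identified MLX.
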