Addgene plasmid #86277: pFETCh_MLX
Purpose: Donor vector for 3' FLAG tag of human MLX
Depositing lab: Eric Mendenhall & Richard M. Myers. Depositing organization: University of Alabama in Huntsville. Publication: CETCh-seq: CRISPR epitope tagging ChIP-seq of DNA-binding proteins. Savic D, Partridge EC, Newberry KM, Smith SB, Meadows SK, Roberts BS, Mackiewicz M, Mendenhall EM, Myers RM. Genome Res. 2015 Sep 9. 10.1101/gr.193540.115 PubMed 26355004.
Backbone
  Vector backbone: pFETCh_Donor
  Vector type: CRISPR
Growth in bacteria
  Bacterial resistance: Kanamycin, 50 μg/mL
  Growth temperature: 37°C
  Growth strain: DH5alpha
  Copy number: High Copy
Gene/Insert
  Gene/Insert name: MLX homology arms
  Species: H. sapiens (human)
  Entrez Gene: MLX (a.k.a. MAD7, MXD7, TCFL4, TF4, bHLHd13)
  Tag / fusion protein: 3XFLAG-P2A-NeoR (C terminal on insert)
  Cloning method: Gibson Cloning
  Sequencing primers: 5′ acgcctgtgaaaccgtacta; 3′ aactgttgggaagggcgatc
Terms and licenses: Academic/Nonprofit Terms; Industry Terms: Not Available to Industry
Depositor comments: This plasmid was co-transfected along with PX458_MLX_1 and PX458_MLX_2 into HepG2 cells, and genomic editing was verified by PCR. We performed ChIP-seq on this cell line using anti-FLAG Sigma F1804 and obtained data that passed our quality tests. Immunoprecipitation with anti-FLAG Sigma F1804 followed by mass spectrometry identified MLX. All released data, including ChIP-seq files and validation data, are available at the ENCODE web portal: https://www.encodeproject.org/search/?searchTerm=flag&type=Experiment&lab.title=Richard+Myers%2C+HAIB . Note: This plasmid is part of the Mendenhall and Meyers CRISPR-based Tagging system to add a tag (currently using FLAG) to endogenous proteins. Please see https://www.addgene.org/crispr/tagging/ for more details.
How to cite: pFETCh_MLX was a gift from Eric Mendenhall & Richard M. Myers (Addgene plasmid # 86277 ; http://n2t.net/addgene:86277 ; RRID:Addgene_86277)
